>Addgene plasmid #49096 | Cs2+Etv5 S142D | depositor full sequence | sequence record 72293 | Cs2+Etv5 S142D sequence 5659 bps
CGCCATTCTGCCTGGGGACGTCGGAGCAAGCTTGATTTAGGTGACACTATAGAATACAAGCTACTTGTTC
TTTTTGCAGGATCCCATCGATTCGAATTCAAGGCCTCTCGAGATGGACGGATTTTATGACCAGCAAGTTC
CATTTATGGTCCCACCTAATAAGTCATTGCAAGTGGAGGAACCATATAACAGACCAGTTAATGACAGAAA
GAGAAAGTTAGTGGAGACTGAACTTGCTCAGGACACAGAGGAACTTTTCCAGGACCTCAGCCAGCTGCAG
GAGATCTGGATTGCAGAAGCTCAGGTGCCCGATGACGAACAGTTTGTCCCAGATTTCCAGTCGGAGAGCT
TGATGTTTCATGGCCCACCCCTGGCCAAGATCAAACGGGAACTGAGTCCCTCCAAAGAGCTCTCCCCCTG
TAGCCAGGATAGAAGTCCCATGCCGTATGGAGAGAAGTGCCTTTACAGCTACAGTGCCTATGAACGGAAG
CCCAGCACTGGGTTCAAGCCATTGACTCCTCCCTCGACGCCCGTCGACCCATGTGTCCCCAGCAATGCCC
TGGCGACGCGTCCCCTGCACGAACAGACTCCACCACCTGTGTCCAACACAGCACTGGGGCAGCGTCTCCT
TCATGGACAGCCTACAATGACCAAGAGCACACCCAACCAGACGTGTGTCCCTCACCACAGCCAGAGCCCA
CCCTTTGTAGTGCCCTGTCCATCCCTGAACCGTGAAACTCACTTCAGTAACGAACCTAGGTTTCAGCGGC
AACTTTCAGAGCCTTGCCTTCCATTCCCACCTTCTGATGCCCAGGGAAGACCCAGCTTTATGCCACAGGT
CGCCTGCACTTCACCAAGAGATGGAAGACCACCGTACCATCGCCAAATGTCTGAGCCCCTGGTTCCTGTA
CCTCCTCAGGGCTTCAAACAGGAGCTCCTCGACCCCCGCTATGTTGAGCAGGGTGTTCCCAACATGGGCC
CATCCCAGGCTGCCTTCCACCCGATGGCCATCAAGCAAGAGCCACGGGACTTCTGCTTCGACTCTGAAGT
GCCTAAATGTCAGTCTTCATTTGGGAGAGCAGCAAGCTTCTACCAAAACCATGAGAACTTCTCATTTGAC
AGAGAACAGCAGTTGTATTTTGATGACACCTGTGTGGTTCCAGAGAGACTTGAAGGGAAGGTAAAGCAAG
AGCCCTCTGTGTATCGTGAAGGTCCACCATATCAGCGGCGCGGATCTCTCCAGCTGTGGCAGTTTCTGGT
GACGCTATTGGATGATCCTTCCAACGGCCATTTCATTGCCTGGACTGGACGTGGAATGGAGTTCAAACTT
ATTGAGCCAGAGGAGGTGGCTCGACGCTGGGGCATCCAGAAGAACAGACCCGCCATGAACTATGACAAGC
TGAGTCGCTCACTGCGCTACTACTATGAGAAGGGAATCATGCAGAAGGTTGCCGGCGAGAGGTACGTCTA
CAAATTTGTGTGCGATCCTGAAGCGCTCTTCTCCATGGCCTTCCCAGACAACCAGAGGCCCAATCTCAAA
GCAGACCCTGACGGCCTGCCCACTGTGGATGATGACACACTTCCATTGGCACATTATGACGACGGGTCCT
CGTATTTAGTTGACGGTGGCGAGCAGTGTGTTTCTGGGATGCCTTTCCCTGATGGTTACGTGTACTGATC
TAGAACTATAGTGAGTCGTATTACGTAGATCCAGACATGATAAGATACATTGATGAGTTTGGACAAACCA
CAACTAGAATGCAGTGAAAAAAATGCTTTATTTGTGAAATTTGTGATGCTATTGCTTTATTTGTAACCAT
TATAAGCTGCAATAAACAAGTTAACAACAACAATTGCATTCATTTTATGTTTCAGGTTCAGGGGGAGGTG
TGGGAGGTTTTTTAATTCGCGGCCGCGGCGCCAATGCATTGGGCCCGGTACCCAGCTTTTGTTCCCTTTA
GTGAGGGTTAATTGCGCGCTTGGCGTAATCATGGTCATAGCTGTTTCCTGTGTGAAATTGTTATCCGCTC
ACAATTCCACACAACATACGAGCCGGAAGCATAAAGTGTAAAGCCTGGGGTGCCTAATGAGTGAGCTAAC
TCACATTAATTGCGTTGCGCTCACTGCCCGCTTTCCAGTCGGGAAACCTGTCGTGCCAGCTGCATTAATG
AATCGGCCAACGCGCGGGGAGAGGCGGTTTGCGTATTGGGCGCTCTTCCGCTTCCTCGCTCACTGACTCG
CTGCGCTCGGTCGTTCGGCTGCGGCGAGCGGTATCAGCTCACTCAAAGGCGGTAATACGGTTATCCACAG
AATCAGGGGATAACGCAGGAAAGAACATGTGAGCAAAAGGCCAGCAAAAGGCCAGGAACCGTAAAAAGGC
CGCGTTGCTGGCGTTTTTCCATAGGCTCCGCCCCCCTGACGAGCATCACAAAAATCGACGCTCAAGTCAG
AGGTGGCGAAACCCGACAGGACTATAAAGATACCAGGCGTTTCCCCCTGGAAGCTCCCTCGTGCGCTCTC
CTGTTCCGACCCTGCCGCTTACCGGATACCTGTCCGCCTTTCTCCCTTCGGGAAGCGTGGCGCTTTCTCA
TAGCTCACGCTGTAGGTATCTCAGTTCGGTGTAGGTCGTTCGCTCCAAGCTGGGCTGTGTGCACGAACCC
CCCGTTCAGCCCGACCGCTGCGCCTTATCCGGTAACTATCGTCTTGAGTCCAACCCGGTAAGACACGACT
TATCGCCACTGGCAGCAGCCACTGGTAACAGGATTAGCAGAGCGAGGTATGTAGGCGGTGCTACAGAGTT
CTTGAAGTGGTGGCCTAACTACGGCTACACTAGAAGGACAGTATTTGGTATCTGCGCTCTGCTGAAGCCA
GTTACCTTCGGAAAAAGAGTTGGTAGCTCTTGATCCGGCAAACAAACCACCGCTGGTAGCGGTGGTTTTT
TTGTTTGCAAGCAGCAGATTACGCGCAGAAAAAAAGGATCTCAAGAAGATCCTTTGATCTTTTCTACGGG
GTCTGACGCTCAGTGGAACGAAAACTCACGTTAAGGGATTTTGGTCATGAGATTATCAAAAAGGATCTTC
ACCTAGATCCTTTTAAATTAAAAATGAAGTTTTAAATCAATCTAAAGTATATATGAGTAAACTTGGTCTG
ACAGTTACCAATGCTTAATCAGTGAGGCACCTATCTCAGCGATCTGTCTATTTCGTTCATCCATAGTTGC
CTGACTCCCCGTCGTGTAGATAACTACGATACGGGAGGGCTTACCATCTGGCCCCAGTGCTGCAATGATA
CCGCGAGACCCACGCTCACCGGCTCCAGATTTATCAGCAATAAACCAGCCAGCCGGAAGGGCCGAGCGCA
GAAGTGGTCCTGCAACTTTATCCGCCTCCATCCAGTCTATTAATTGTTGCCGGGAAGCTAGAGTAAGTAG
TTCGCCAGTTAATAGTTTGCGCAACGTTGTTGCCATTGCTACAGGCATCGTGGTGTCACGCTCGTCGTTT
GGTATGGCTTCATTCAGCTCCGGTTCCCAACGATCAAGGCGAGTTACATGATCCCCCATGTTGTGCAAAA
AAGCGGTTAGCTCCTTCGGTCCTCCGATCGTTGTCAGAAGTAAGTTGGCCGCAGTGTTATCACTCATGGT
TATGGCAGCACTGCATAATTCTCTTACTGTCATGCCATCCGTAAGATGCTTTTCTGTGACTGGTGAGTAC
TCAACCAAGTCATTCTGAGAATAGTGTATGCGGCGACCGAGTTGCTCTTGCCCGGCGTCAATACGGGATA
ATACCGCGCCACATAGCAGAACTTTAAAAGTGCTCATCATTGGAAAACGTTCTTCGGGGCGAAAACTCTC
AAGGATCTTACCGCTGTTGAGATCCAGTTCGATGTAACCCACTCGTGCACCCAACTGATCTTCAGCATCT
TTTACTTTCACCAGCGTTTCTGGGTGAGCAAAAACAGGAAGGCAAAATGCCGCAAAAAAGGGAATAAGGG
CGACACGGAAATGTTGAATACTCATACTCTTCCTTTTTCAATATTATTGAAGCATTTATCAGGGTTATTG
TCTCATGAGCGGATACATATTTGAATGTATTTAGAAAAATAAACAAATAGGGGTTCCGCGCACATTTCCC
CGAAAAGTGCCACCTAAATTGTAAGCGTTAATATTTTGTTAAAATTCGCGTTAAATTTTTGTTAAATCAG
CTCATTTTTTAACCAATAGGCCGAAATCGGCAAAATCCCTTATAAATCAAAAGAATAGACCGAGATAGGG
T
[37 nt withheld, positions 4272-4308]
AAAGAACGTGGACTCCAACGTCAAAGG
[49 nt withheld, positions 4336-4384]
T
[91 nt withheld, positions 4386-4476]
G
[124 nt withheld, positions 4478-4601]
CCCATTCGCCATTCAGGCTGCGCAACTGTTGGGAAGGGCGATCGGTGCGGGCCTCTTCGCTATTACGCCA
GTCGACCATAGCCAATTCAATATGGCGTATATGGACTCATGCCAATTCAATATGGTGGATCTGGACCTGT
GCCAATTCAATATGGCGTATATGGACTCGTGCCAATTCAATATGGTGGATCTGGACCCCAGCCAATTCAA
TATGGCGGACTTGGCACCATGCCAATTCAATATGGCGGACTTGGCACTGTGCCAACTGGGGAGGGGTCTA
CTTGGCACGGTGCCAAGTTTGAGGAGGGGTCTTGGCCCTGTGCCAAGTCCGCCATATTGAATTGGCATGG
TGCCAATAATGGCGGCCATATTGGCTATATGCCAGGATCAATATATAGGCAATATCCAATATGGCCCTAT
GCCAATATGGCTATTGGCCAGGTTCAATACTATGTATTGGCCCTATGCCATATAGTATTCCATATATGGG
TTTTCCTATTGACGTAGATAGCCCCTCCCAATGGGCGGTCCCATATACCATATATGGGGCTTCCTAATAC
CGCCCATAGCCACTCCCCCATTGACGTCAATGGTCTCTATATATGGTCTTTCCTATTGACGTCATATGGG
CGGTCCTATTGACGTATATGGCGCCTCCCCCATTGACGTCAATTACGGTAAATGGCCCGCCTGGCTCAAT
GCCCATTGACGTCAATAGGACCACCCACCATTGACGTCAATGGGATGGCTCATTGCCCATTCATATCCGT
TCTCACGCCCCCTATTGACGTCAATGACGGTAAATGGCCCACTTGGCAGTACATCAATATCTATTAATAG
TAACTTGGCAAGTACATTACTATTGGAAGGACGCCAGGGTACATTGGCAGTACTCCCATTGACGTCAATG
GCGGTAAATGGCCCGCGATGGCTGCCAAGTACATCCCCATTGACGTCAATGGGGAGGGGCAATGACGCAA
ATGGGCGTTCCATTGACGTAAATGGGCGGTAGGCGTGCCTAATGGGAGGTCTATATAAGCAATGCTCGTT
TAGGGAAC
Features (pLannotate 1.2.2; 15 found; start..end, strand, type, name):
     35..53      +  promoter       SP6 promoter: promoter for bacteriophage SP6 RNA polymerase
    113..1675    +  CDS            ETV5: ETV5_HUMAN - Also known as ERM. Experimental evidence at protein level: Swiss-Prot protein existence level 1. Binds to DNA sequences containing the consensus nucleotide core sequence 5'-GGAA.-3'. From Homo sapiens (Human).
   1686..1703    -  promoter       T7 promoter (fragment): promoter for bacteriophage T7 RNA polymerase
   1708..1842    -  polyA_signal   SV40 poly(A) signal: SV40 polyadenylation signal
   1955..1973    -  promoter       T3 promoter: promoter for bacteriophage T3 RNA polymerase
   2018..2034    -  protein_bind   lac operator: The lac repressor binds to the lac operator to inhibit transcription in E. coli. This inhibition can be relieved by adding lactose or isopropyl-β-D-thiogalactopyranoside (IPTG). lac repressor encoded by lacI
   2042..2072    -  promoter       lac promoter: promoter for the E. coli lac operon
   2087..2108    -  protein_bind   CAP binding site: CAP binding activates transcription in the presence of cAMP. E. coli catabolite activator protein
   2121..2213    -  CDS            lacI (fragment): lac repressor; lacI; The lac repressor binds to the lac operator to inhibit transcription in E. coli. This inhibition can be relieved by adding lactose or isopropyl-β-D-thiogalactopyranoside (IPTG).
   2396..2984    -  rep_origin     ori: high-copy-number ColE1/pMB1/pBR322/pUC origin of replication
   3155..4015    -  CDS            AmpR: β-lactamase; bla; confers resistance to ampicillin, carbenicillin, and related antibiotics
   4016..4120    -  promoter       AmpR promoter: bla
   4173..4601    -  rep_origin     f1 ori (sequence partly withheld): f1 bacteriophage origin of replication; arrow indicates direction of (+) strand synthesis
   4606..4672    -  CDS            lacZα (fragment): LacZα fragment of β-galactosidase; lacZ fragment
   4675..5659    +  promoter       CMV IE94 promoter: enhancer/promoter region of simian cytomegalovirus major immediate early transcription unit IE94
