[The description below was written by a language model from this plasmid's Addgene catalogue record and pLannotate feature annotations shown in this document.]
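Description:
Cs2+Etv5 S142D is a pCS2+-based expression plasmid of about 5.7 kb carrying the zebrafish (Danio rerio) ETS transcription factor Etv5 (etv5a, also known as erm) with a serine-to-aspartate substitution at residue 142. The record does not explain the rationale for the mutation; serine-to-aspartate changes are commonly used to mimic phosphorylation, but that is a general inference. The automated feature table labels the roughly 1.56 kb coding region by its similarity to human ETV5, which reflects homology matching, since the catalogue entry gives the insert species as zebrafish.

The coding sequence sits downstream of the simian cytomegalovirus IE94 enhancer/promoter, which wraps across the plasmid's numbering origin, and is followed by an SV40 polyadenylation signal, giving a Pol II expression unit that works in mammalian cells and in Xenopus, avian and zebrafish systems. An SP6 promoter lies between the CMV promoter and the insert, so sense capped mRNA can be transcribed in vitro for embryo microinjection. A partial T7 promoter and a T3 promoter in the opposite orientation flank the polyadenylation region and are typical of this backbone, where they can serve for antisense transcripts. No epitope tag or reporter is annotated.

In bacteria, the plasmid replicates from a high-copy ColE1/pUC-type origin and is selected with ampicillin through the β-lactamase gene. An f1 origin and remnants of the lac promoter/operator, lacI and lacZα are carried over from the parent cloning vector. The construct is described as expressing the Etv5 S142D mutant and is associated with work on the overlapping roles of Pea3-family ETS factors in FGF signaling during zebrafish development.
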