Addgene plasmid #49096: Cs2+Etv5 S142D
Purpose: expression of Etv5 S142D mutant
Depositing lab: Michael Tsang. Depositing organization: University of Pittsburgh Medical Center. Publication: Overlapping functions of Pea3 ETS transcription factors in FGF signaling during zebrafish development. Znosko WA, Yu S, Thomas K, Molina GA, Li C, Tsang W, Dawid IB, Moon AM, Tsang M. Dev Biol. 2010 Jun 1;342(1):11-25. Epub 2010 Mar 24. 10.1016/j.ydbio.2010.03.011 PubMed 20346941.
Backbone
  Vector backbone: pCs2+
  Backbone manufacturer: RZPD
  Backbone size w/o insert (bp): 4095
  Total vector size (bp): 5659
  Vector type: Mammalian Expression ; xenopus/avian/zebrafish
Growth in bacteria
  Bacterial resistance: Ampicillin, 100 μg/mL
  Growth temperature: 37°C
  Growth strain: DH5alpha
  Copy number: Unknown
Gene/Insert
  Gene/Insert name: Etv5 S142 D (alt names: erm; Etv5)
  Species: D. rerio (zebrafish)
  Mutation: S142D
  Entrez Gene: etv5a (a.k.a. DKEY-189G17.1, etv5, fj87h10, id:ibd5133, wu:fj87h10, zgc:55647)
  Promoter: CMV
  Cloning method: Unknown
  Sequencing primers: 5′ SP6; 3′ EBV-rev
Terms and licenses: Academic/Nonprofit Terms; Industry Terms: Not Available to Industry
How to cite: Cs2+Etv5 S142D was a gift from Michael Tsang (Addgene plasmid # 49096 ; http://n2t.net/addgene:49096 ; RRID:Addgene_49096)
