>Addgene plasmid #49096 | Cs2+Etv5 S142D | addgene partial sequence | sequence record 73208 | CMV-F 5'-CGCAAATGGGCGGTAGGCGTG-3'
GGAACCGCCATTCTGCCTGGGGACGTCGGAGCAAGCTTGATTTAGGTGACACTATAGAATACAAGCTACT
TGTTCTTTTTGCAGGATCCCATCGATTCGAATTCAAGGCCTCTCGAGCCAGCCATGGACGGATTTTATGA
CCAGCAAGTTCCATTTATGGTCCCACCTAATAAGTCATTGCAAGTGGAGGAACCATATAACAGACCAGTT
AATGACAGAAAGAGAAAGTTAGTGGAGACTGAACTTGCTCAGGACACAGAGGAACTTTTCCAGGACCTCA
GCCAGCTGCAGGAGATCTGGATTGCAGAAGCTCAGGTGCCCGATGACGAACAGTTTGTCCCAGATTTCCA
GTCGGAGAGCTTGATGTTTCATGGCCCACCCCTGGCCAAGATCAAACGGGAACTGAGTCCCTCCAAAGAG
CTCTCCCCCTGTAGCCAGGATAGAAGTCCCATGCCGTATGGAGAGAAGTGCCTTTACAGCTACAGTGCCT
ATGAACGGAAGCCCAGCACTGGGTTCAAGCCATTGACTCCTCCCTCGACGCCCGTCGACCCATGTGTCCC
CAGCAATGCCCTGGCGACGCGTCCCCTGCACGAACAGACTCCACCACCTGTGTCCAACACAGCACTGGGG
CAGCGTCTCCTTCATGGACAGCCTACAATGACCAAGAGCACACCCAACCAGACGTGTGTCCCTCACCACA
GCCAGAGCCCACCCTTTGTAGTGCCCTGTCCATCCCTGAACCGTGAAACTCACTTCAGTAACGAACCTAG
GTTTCAGCGGCAACTTTCAGAGCCTTGCCTTCCATTCCCACCTTCT
